>Addgene plasmid #239943 | LLP1021 | addgene full sequence | sequence record 486322 | Addgene NGS Result
GTGCCGAGGCACGAACCCAGTGGACATAAGCCTGTTCGGTTCGTAAGCTGTAATGCAAGTAGCGTATGCG
CTCACGCAACTGGTCCAGAACCTTGACCGAACGCAGCGGTGGTAACGGCGCAGTGGCGGTTTTCATGGCT
TGTTATGACTGTTTTTTTGGGGTACAGTCTATGCCTCGGGCATCCAAGCAGCAAGCGCGTTACGCCGTGG
GTCGATGTTTGATGTTATGGAGCAGCAACGATGTTACGCAGCAGGGCAGTCGCCCTAAAACAAAGTTAAA
CATCATGGGGGAAGCGGTGATCGCCGAAGTATCGACTCAACTATCAGAGGTAGTTGGCGTCATCGAGCGC
CATCTCGAACCGACGTTGCTGGCCGTACATTTGTACGGCTCCGCAGTGGATGGCGGCCTGAAGCCACACA
GCGATATTGATTTGCTGGTTACGGTGACCGTAAGGCTTGATGAAACAACGCGGCGAGCTTTGATCAACGA
CCTTTTGGAAACTTCGGCTTCCCCTGGAGAGAGCGAGATTCTCCGCGCTGTAGAAGTCACCATTGTTGTG
CACGACGACATCATTCCGTGGCGTTATCCAGCTAAGCGCGAACTGCAATTTGGAGAATGGCAGCGCAATG
ACATTCTTGCAGGTATCTTCGAGCCAGCCACGATCGACATTGATCTGGCTATCTTGCTGACAAAAGCAAG
AGAACATAGCGTTGCCTTGGTAGGTCCAGCGGCGGAGGAACTCTTTGATCCGGTTCCTGAACAGGATCTA
TTTGAGGCGCTAAATGAAACCTTAACGCTATGGAACTCGCCGCCCGACTGGGCTGGCGATGAGCGAAATG
TAGTGCTTACGTTGTCCCGCATTTGGTACAGCGCAGTAACCGGCAAAATCGCGCCGAAGGATGTCGCTGC
CGACTGGGCAATGGAGCGCCTGCCGGCCCAGTATCAGCCCGTCATACTTGAAGCTAGACAGGCTTATCTT
GGACAAGAAGAAGATCGCTTGGCCTCGCGCGCAGATCAGTTGGAAGAATTTGTCCATTACGTGAAAGGCG
AGATCACCAAGGTAGTCGGCAAATAATGTCTAGCTAGAAATTCGTTCAAGCCGACGCCGCTTCGCGGCGC
GGCTTAACTCAAGCGTTAGATGCACTAAGCACATAATTGCTCACAGCCAAACTATCAGGTCAAGTCTGCT
TTTATTATTTTTAAGCGTGCATAATAAGCCCTACACAAATTGGGAGATATATCATGCTGTCAGACCAAGT
TTACTCATATATACTTTAGATTGATTTAAAACTTCATTTTTAATTTAAAAGGATCTAGGTGAAGATCCTT
TTTGATAATCTCATGACCAAAATCCCTTAACGTGAGTTTTCGTTCCACTGAGCGTCAGACCCCGTAGAAA
AGATCAAAGGATCTTCTTGAGATCCTTTTTTTCTGCGCGTAATCTGCTGCTTGCAAACAAAAAAACCACC
GCTACCAGCGGTGGTTTGTTTGCCGGATCAAGAGCTACCAACTCTTTTTCCGAAGGTAACTGGCTTCAGC
AGAGCGCAGATACCAAATACTGTTCTTCTAGTGTAGCCGTAGTTAGGCCACCACTTCAAGAACTCTGTAG
CACCGCCTACATACCTCGCTCTGCTAATCCTGTTACCAGTGGCTGCTGCCAGTGGCGATAAGTCGTGTCT
TACCGGGTTGGACTCAAGACGATAGTTACCGGATAAGGCGCAGCGGTCGGGCTGAACGGGGGGTTCGTGC
ACACAGCCCAGCTTGGAGCGAACGACCTACACCGAACTGAGATACCTACAGCGTGAGCTATGAGAAAGCG
CCACGCTTCCCGAAGGGAGAAAGGCGGACAGGTATCCGGTAAGCGGCAGGGTCGGAACAGGAGAGCGCAC
GAGGGAGCTTCCAGGGGGAAACGCCTGGTATCTTTATAGTCCTGTCGGGTTTCGCCACCTCTGACTTGAG
CGTCGATTTTTGTGATGCTCGTCAGGGGGGCGGAGCCTATGGAAAAACGCCAGCAACGCGGCCTTTTTAC
GGTTCCTGCACTCTGTGGTCTCAAATGATGACTTCAAAGGTGTATGATCCTGAGCAGAGAAAAAGAATGA
TAACTGGTCCACAATGGTGGGCAAGATGTAAACAGATGAACGTGCTTGATTCTTTCATTAATTACTACGA
TTCAGAAAAGCACGCTGAGAATGCAGTTATCTTTCTTCACGGAAACGCTGCATCTTCATATTTGTGGAGA
CATGTTGTGCCTCACATTGAACCAGTGGCTAGGTGTATTATCCCAGATCTTATCGGAATGGGAAAGTCTG
GTAAATCTGGAAATGGTTCTTACAGACTTTTGGATCATTATAAGTACCTCACAGCTTGGTTCGAACTTCT
CAACTTACCTAAGAAGATTATTTTCGTTGGACACGATTGGGGTGCTTGCTTGGCATTCCATTACTCATAC
GAACACCAAGATAAGATCAAAGCTATAGTTCATGCAGAGAGTGTTGTGGATGTGATAGAATCTTGGGATG
AGTGGCCAGATATTGAAGAGGATATTGCTTTGATCAAGTCTGAAGAGGGAGAAAAGATGGTTCTCGAAAA
TAACTTTTTCGTGGAAACTATGCTTCCTTCAAAGATTATGAGAAAATTGGAACCAGAAGAGTTTGCTGCA
TATCTCGAACCTTTCAAGGAAAAAGGAGAGGTTAGAAGGCCAACACTCAGTTGGCCTAGGGAAATACCAT
TAGTTAAGGGAGGTAAACCTGATGTTGTGCAGATCGTGAGAAATTATAACGCTTACCTTAGGGCATCAGA
TGATTTGCCTAAGATGTTCATCGAGTCAGATCCAGGATTTTTCAGTAATGCTATAGTTGAAGGTGCAAAG
AAATTTCCAAACACCGAGTTCGTTAAGGTGAAAGGATTGCATTTCTCACAAGAAGATGCTCCTGATGAGA
TGGGAAAGTATATTAAGTCTTTTGTTGAAAGAGTGCTCAAAAACGAGCAGTGAGCTTCGAGACCACGAA
Features (pLannotate 1.2.2; 5 found; start..end, strand, type, name):
     23..46      +  promoter       Pc promoter (fragment): intI1 (promoter lies within the coding sequence); class 1 integron promoter
    222..278     +  CDS            GmR (fragment): gentamycin acetyltransferase; aacC1; confers resistance to gentamycin
    289..1076    +  CDS            SmR (fragment): aminoglycoside adenylyltransferase (Murphy, 1985); aadA; confers resistance to spectinomycin and streptomycin
   1417..2005    +  rep_origin     ori: high-copy-number ColE1/pMB1/pBR322/pUC origin of replication
   2058..2990    +  CDS            LUCI_RENRE: Experimental evidence at protein level: Swiss-Prot protein existence level 1. Upon binding the substrate, the enzyme catalyzes an oxygenation, producing a very short-lived hydroperoxide that cyclizes into a dioxetanone structure, which collapses, releasing a CO(2) molecule. The spontaneous breakdown of the dioxetanone releases the energy (about 50 kcal/mole) that is necessary to generate the excited state of the coelenteramide product, which is the singlet form of the monoanion. In vivo the product undergoes the process of nonradiative energy transfer to an accessory protein, a green fluoresce
