[The description below was written by a language model from this plasmid's Addgene catalogue record and pLannotate feature annotations shown in this document.]
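Description:
LLP1021 is a small (about 3.0 kb) Golden Gate Level-0 part plasmid that stores the Renilla luciferase (Rluc) coding sequence as a reusable module for hierarchical DNA assembly. It is built on the pAGM9121 backbone, a Level-0 acceptor used in modular cloning systems, and is classed as a synthetic biology vector. It is propagated in E. coli from a high-copy ColE1/pUC-type origin of replication and selected with spectinomycin. Resistance comes from the aadA aminoglycoside adenylyltransferase gene, which also confers streptomycin resistance. The short Pc integron promoter fragment and the gentamicin acetyltransferase fragment annotated just upstream are remnants of the class 1 integron context from which this resistance cassette derives, with the Pc fragment probably contributing to its expression. They are not functional markers in their own right.

The only payload feature is the roughly 930 bp open reading frame matching Renilla reniformis luciferase, the enzyme that oxidises coelenterazine to produce light. No promoter, terminator or tag is annotated around it, which fits a Level-0 coding-sequence part: the plasmid is not an expression construct itself. Instead, it supplies the Rluc sequence to be released by a type IIS restriction enzyme and joined to separate promoter and terminator parts in a higher-level transcriptional unit. The record does not state the flanking type IIS sites or the fusion overhangs, and it gives no cloning sites. The plasmid comes from work on CRISPR interference-based gene circuits in plants, where Renilla luciferase would plausibly serve as a luminescent reporter or a normalisation control, although the record does not state its exact role.
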