Addgene plasmid #239943: LLP1021
Purpose: Renilla luciferase as a Level-0 part (Golden Gate)
Depositing lab: Ryan Lister. Depositing organization: University of Western Australia. Publication: CRISPRi-based circuits to control gene expression in plants. Khan MA, Herring G, Zhu JY, Oliva M, Fourie E, Johnston B, Zhang Z, Potter J, Pineda L, Pflueger J, Swain T, Pflueger C, Lloyd JPB, Secco D, Small I, Kidd BN, Lister R. Nat Biotechnol. 2025 Mar;43(3):416-430. doi: 10.1038/s41587-024-02236-w. Epub 2024 May 20. PubMed 38769424.
Backbone
  Vector backbone: pAGM9121
  Vector type: Synthetic Biology
Growth in bacteria
  Bacterial resistance: Spectinomycin, 50 μg/mL
  Growth temperature: 30°C
  Growth strain: DH5alpha
  Copy number: High Copy
Gene/Insert
  Gene/Insert name: Rluc
  Species: Other
  Mutation: N/A
  Cloning method: Restriction Enzyme; 5′ cloning site Unknown (unknown if destroyed)
Terms and licenses: Academic/Nonprofit Terms; Industry Terms: Not Available to Industry
How to cite: LLP1021 was a gift from Ryan Lister (Addgene plasmid # 239943 ; http://n2t.net/addgene:239943 ; RRID:Addgene_239943)
